Addgene plasmid #212052: 5'-3xFLAG Kansl3-exon minimal CMV pCDNA5
Purpose: LR vector for integration of Kansl3-exon into N2a FRT rtTA3 expression cells
Depositing lab: Benjamin Blencowe. Depositing organization: University of Toronto. Publication: Systematic analysis of alternative exon-dependent interactome remodeling reveals multitasking functions of gene regulatory factors. Roth JF, Braunschweig U, Wu M, Li JD, Lin ZY, Larsen B, Weatheritt RJ, Gingras AC, Blencowe BJ. Mol Cell. 2023 Dec 7;83(23):4222-4238.e10. doi: 10.1016/j.molcel.2023.10.034. PubMed 38065061.
Backbone
  Vector backbone: 5'-3xFLAG minimal CMV pCDNA5
  Vector type: Mammalian Expression
Growth in bacteria
  Bacterial resistance: Ampicillin, 100 μg/mL
  Growth temperature: 37°C
  Growth strain: DH5alpha
  Copy number: High Copy
Gene/Insert
  Gene/Insert name: Kansl3-exon (alt name: NP_766240.1)
  Species: M. musculus (mouse)
  Entrez Gene: Kansl3 (a.k.a. 4632411B12Rik, 4932435K23, AI431067, AI647574, C85723, Kiaa1310, mKIAA1310)
  Cloning method: Gateway Cloning
Terms and licenses: Academic/Nonprofit Terms; Industry Terms: Not Available to Industry
How to cite: 5'-3xFLAG Kansl3-exon minimal CMV pCDNA5 was a gift from Benjamin Blencowe (Addgene plasmid # 212052 ; http://n2t.net/addgene:212052 ; RRID:Addgene_212052)
