[The description below was written by a language model from this plasmid's Addgene catalogue record and pLannotate feature annotations shown in this document.]
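Description:
5'-3xFLAG Kansl3-exon minimal CMV pCDNA5 is a 7.4 kb mammalian expression plasmid built on a pcDNA5-type Flp-In backbone and generated by Gateway LR recombination. It is propagated in E. coli at high copy from a ColE1/pUC-type origin under ampicillin selection (AmpR with its bla promoter). Remnants of lac regulatory elements, a partial f1 origin and a bom fragment are also annotated in the backbone.

The payload is the mouse Kansl3 coding sequence, flanked by attB1 and attB2 sites left by the Gateway reaction. Kansl3 encodes a subunit of the NSL histone acetyltransferase complex. The "exon" label and the associated study on alternative exons indicate a specific splice isoform, though the record does not spell out whether the label denotes inclusion or exclusion of the exon. The open reading frame is fused at its N terminus to a FLAG epitope; the name specifies 3xFLAG, while the annotation picks up a single FLAG unit. Transcription is driven by a tetracycline-responsive promoter, annotated as repeated tet operator fragments followed by a minimal CMV/TRE3G-like segment, and terminated by the bGH polyadenylation signal. Expression therefore depends on a tet transactivator and doxycycline.

Downstream lies an FRT site directly followed by a hygromycin resistance gene with an SV40 poly(A) signal but no complete promoter of its own. As is standard for Flp-In vectors, FLP-mediated recombination into a genomic FRT site is expected to place this gene behind a resident promoter, so hygromycin selects for correct single-copy integrants. The stated purpose is integration into N2a FRT cells expressing rtTA3, giving inducible, FLAG-tagged Kansl3 isoform expression. This fits the interactome comparisons between splice variants described in the associated study.
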