Features (pLannotate 1.2.2; 24 found; start..end, strand, type, name):
    849..974     +  CDS            ble (fragment): BLE_KLEPN - Experimental evidence at protein level: Swiss-Prot protein existence level 1. Binding protein with a strong affinity to the bleomycin family of antibiotics. Binds to CL990; an antimitotic-antibiotic compound. From Klebsiella pneumoniae.
    969..1090    +  polyA_signal   SV40 poly(A) signal: SV40 polyadenylation signal
   1163..1179    -  protein_bind   lac operator: The lac repressor binds to the lac operator to inhibit transcription in E. coli. This inhibition can be relieved by adding lactose or isopropyl-β-D-thiogalactopyranoside (IPTG). lac repressor encoded by lacI
   1187..1217    -  promoter       lac promoter: promoter for the E. coli lac operon
   1232..1253    -  protein_bind   CAP binding site: CAP binding activates transcription in the presence of cAMP. E. coli catabolite activator protein
   1266..1358    -  CDS            lacI (fragment): lac repressor; lacI; The lac repressor binds to the lac operator to inhibit transcription in E. coli. This inhibition can be relieved by adding lactose or isopropyl-β-D-thiogalactopyranoside (IPTG).
   1541..2129    -  rep_origin     ori: high-copy-number ColE1/pMB1/pBR322/pUC origin of replication
   2300..3160    -  CDS            AmpR: β-lactamase; bla; confers resistance to ampicillin, carbenicillin, and related antibiotics
   3161..3265    -  promoter       AmpR promoter: bla
   3324..3376    -  misc_feature   bom (fragment): basis of mobility region from pBR322
   3557..3577    +  promoter       tight TRE promoter (fragment): Tet-responsive promoter PTight, consisting of seven tet operator sequences followed by the minimal CMV promoter
   3594..3614    +  promoter       tight TRE promoter (fragment): Tet-responsive promoter PTight, consisting of seven tet operator sequences followed by the minimal CMV promoter
   3631..3651    +  promoter       tight TRE promoter (fragment): Tet-responsive promoter PTight, consisting of seven tet operator sequences followed by the minimal CMV promoter
   3668..3688    +  promoter       tight TRE promoter (fragment): Tet-responsive promoter PTight, consisting of seven tet operator sequences followed by the minimal CMV promoter
   3696..3741    +  promoter       TRE3GV promoter (fragment): 3rd-generation Tet-responsive promoter that can be activated by binding of Tet-On® 3G, optimized for retroviral and lentiviral vectors
   3885..3908    +  CDS            FLAG: FLAG® epitope tag, followed by an enterokinase cleavage site
   3910..3927    +  protein_bind   attB1 (fragment): mutant version of attB; core recombination site for the Gateway® BP reaction BP Clonase™
   3936..6563    +  CDS            Kansl3: KANL3_MOUSE - Also known as Kiaa1310, Nsl3. Experimental evidence at protein level: Swiss-Prot protein existence level 1. As part of the NSL complex it is involved in acetylation of nucleosomal histone H4 on several lysine residues and therefore may be involved in the regulation of transcription. From Mus musculus (Mouse).
   6568..6592    -  protein_bind   attB2: mutant version of attB; recombination site for the Gateway® BP reaction BP Clonase™
   6640..6864    +  polyA_signal   bGH poly(A) signal: bovine growth hormone polyadenylation signal
   6868..6889    +  promoter       SV40 promoter (fragment): SV40 enhancer and early promoter
   6910..7143    +  rep_origin     f1 ori (fragment) (sequence partly withheld): f1 bacteriophage origin of replication; arrow indicates direction of (+) strand synthesis
   7148..7195    +  protein_bind   FRT: FLP-mediated recombination occurs in the 8-bp core sequence TCTAGAAA (Turan and Bode, 2011). FLP recombinase from the Saccharomyces cerevisiae 2μ plasmid
   7203..839     +  CDS            HygR (across the origin): hygromycin B phosphotransferase confers resistance to hygromycin
>Addgene plasmid #212052 | 5'-3xFLAG Kansl3-exon minimal CMV pCDNA5 | addgene full sequence | sequence record 421021 | Addgene NGS Result
TTTATCGGCACTTTGCATCGGCCGCGCTCCCGATTCCGGAAGTGCTTGACATTGGGGAGTTCAGCGAGAG
CCTGACCTATTGCATCTCCCGCCGTGCACAGGGTGTCACGTTGCAAGACCTGCCTGAAACCGAACTGCCC
GCTGTTCTGCAGCCGGTCGCGGAGGCCATGGATGCGATCGCTGCGGCCGATCTTAGCCAGACGAGCGGGT
TCGGCCCATTCGGACCGCAAGGAATCGGTCAATACACTACATGGCGTGATTTCATATGCGCGATTGCTGA
TCCCCATGTGTATCACTGGCAAACTGTGATGGACGACACCGTCAGTGCGTCCGTCGCGCAGGCTCTCGAT
GAGCTGATGCTTTGGGCCGAGGACTGCCCCGAAGTCCGGCACCTCGTGCACGCGGATTTCGGCTCCAACA
ATGTCCTGACGGACAATGGCCGCATAACAGCGGTCATTGACTGGAGCGAGGCGATGTTCGGGGATTCCCA
ATACGAGGTCGCCAACATCTTCTTCTGGAGGCCGTGGTTGGCTTGTATGGAGCAGCAGACGCGCTACTTC
GAGCGGAGGCATCCGGAGCTTGCAGGATCGCCGCGGCTCCGGGCGTATATGCTCCGCATTGGTCTTGACC
AACTCTATCAGAGCTTGGTTGACGGCAATTTCGATGATGCAGCTTGGGCGCAGGGTCGATGCGACGCAAT
CGTCCGATCCGGAGCCGGGACTGTCGGGCGTACACAAATCGCCCGCAGAAGCGCGGCCGTCTGGACCGAT
GGCTGTGTAGAAGTACTCGCCGATAGTGGAAACCGACGCCCCAGCACTCGTCCGAGGGCAAAGGAATAGC
ACGTACTACGAGATTTCGATTCCACCGCCGCCTTCTATGAAAGGTTGGGCTTCGGAATCGTTTTCCGGGA
CGCCGGCTGGATGATCCTCCAGCGCGGGGATCTCATGCTGGAGTTCTTCGCCCACCCCAACTTGTTTATT
GCAGCTTATAATGGTTACAAATAAAGCAATAGCATCACAAATTTCACAAATAAAGCATTTTTTTCACTGC
ATTCTAGTTGTGGTTTGTCCAAACTCATCAATGTATCTTATCATGTCTGTATACCGTCGACCTCTAGCTA
GAGCTTGGCGTAATCATGGTCATAGCTGTTTCCTGTGTGAAATTGTTATCCGCTCACAATTCCACACAAC
ATACGAGCCGGAAGCATAAAGTGTAAAGCCTGGGGTGCCTAATGAGTGAGCTAACTCACATTAATTGCGT
TGCGCTCACTGCCCGCTTTCCAGTCGGGAAACCTGTCGTGCCAGCTGCATTAATGAATCGGCCAACGCGC
GGGGAGAGGCGGTTTGCGTATTGGGCGCTCTTCCGCTTCCTCGCTCACTGACTCGCTGCGCTCGGTCGTT
CGGCTGCGGCGAGCGGTATCAGCTCACTCAAAGGCGGTAATACGGTTATCCACAGAATCAGGGGATAACG
CAGGAAAGAACATGTGAGCAAAAGGCCAGCAAAAGGCCAGGAACCGTAAAAAGGCCGCGTTGCTGGCGTT
TTTCCATAGGCTCCGCCCCCCTGACGAGCATCACAAAAATCGACGCTCAAGTCAGAGGTGGCGAAACCCG
ACAGGACTATAAAGATACCAGGCGTTTCCCCCTGGAAGCTCCCTCGTGCGCTCTCCTGTTCCGACCCTGC
CGCTTACCGGATACCTGTCCGCCTTTCTCCCTTCGGGAAGCGTGGCGCTTTCTCATAGCTCACGCTGTAG
GTATCTCAGTTCGGTGTAGGTCGTTCGCTCCAAGCTGGGCTGTGTGCACGAACCCCCCGTTCAGCCCGAC
CGCTGCGCCTTATCCGGTAACTATCGTCTTGAGTCCAACCCGGTAAGACACGACTTATCGCCACTGGCAG
CAGCCACTGGTAACAGGATTAGCAGAGCGAGGTATGTAGGCGGTGCTACAGAGTTCTTGAAGTGGTGGCC
TAACTACGGCTACACTAGAAGAACAGTATTTGGTATCTGCGCTCTGCTGAAGCCAGTTACCTTCGGAAAA
AGAGTTGGTAGCTCTTGATCCGGCAAACAAACCACCGCTGGTAGCGGTGGTTTTTTTGTTTGCAAGCAGC
AGATTACGCGCAGAAAAAAAGGATCTCAAGAAGATCCTTTGATCTTTTCTACGGGGTCTGACGCTCAGTG
GAACGAAAACTCACGTTAAGGGATTTTGGTCATGAGATTATCAAAAAGGATCTTCACCTAGATCCTTTTA
AATTAAAAATGAAGTTTTAAATCAATCTAAAGTATATATGAGTAAACTTGGTCTGACAGTTACCAATGCT
TAATCAGTGAGGCACCTATCTCAGCGATCTGTCTATTTCGTTCATCCATAGTTGCCTGACTCCCCGTCGT
GTAGATAACTACGATACGGGAGGGCTTACCATCTGGCCCCAGTGCTGCAATGATACCGCGAGACCCACGC
TCACCGGCTCCAGATTTATCAGCAATAAACCAGCCAGCCGGAAGGGCCGAGCGCAGAAGTGGTCCTGCAA
CTTTATCCGCCTCCATCCAGTCTATTAATTGTTGCCGGGAAGCTAGAGTAAGTAGTTCGCCAGTTAATAG
TTTGCGCAACGTTGTTGCCATTGCTACAGGCATCGTGGTGTCACGCTCGTCGTTTGGTATGGCTTCATTC
AGCTCCGGTTCCCAACGATCAAGGCGAGTTACATGATCCCCCATGTTGTGCAAAAAAGCGGTTAGCTCCT
TCGGTCCTCCGATCGTTGTCAGAAGTAAGTTGGCCGCAGTGTTATCACTCATGGTTATGGCAGCACTGCA
TAATTCTCTTACTGTCATGCCATCCGTAAGATGCTTTTCTGTGACTGGTGAGTACTCAACCAAGTCATTC
TGAGAATAGTGTATGCGGCGACCGAGTTGCTCTTGCCCGGCGTCAATACGGGATAATACCGCGCCACATA
GCAGAACTTTAAAAGTGCTCATCATTGGAAAACGTTCTTCGGGGCGAAAACTCTCAAGGATCTTACCGCT
GTTGAGATCCAGTTCGATGTAACCCACTCGTGCACCCAACTGATCTTCAGCATCTTTTACTTTCACCAGC
GTTTCTGGGTGAGCAAAAACAGGAAGGCAAAATGCCGCAAAAAAGGGAATAAGGGCGACACGGAAATGTT
GAATACTCATACTCTTCCTTTTTCAATATTATTGAAGCATTTATCAGGGTTATTGTCTCATGAGCGGATA
CATATTTGAATGTATTTAGAAAAATAAACAAATAGGGGTTCCGCGCACATTTCCCCGAAAAGTGCCACCT
GACGTCGACGGATCGGGAGATCTCCCGATCCCCTATGGTGCACTCTCAGTACAATCTGCTCTGATGCCGC
ATAGTTAAGCCAGTATCTGCTCCCTGCTTGTGTGTTGGAGGTCGCTGAGTAGTGCGCGAGCAAAATTTAA
GCTACAACAAGGCAAGGCTTGACCGACAATTGCATGAAGAATCTGCTTAGGGTTAGGCGTTTTGCGCTGC
TTCGCGATGTACGGGCCAGATATACGCGTCTCGAGGGATCCAAGCTGGCCGCACGTCTCCCTATCAGTGA
TAGAGAAGTCGACACGTCTCGAGCTCCCTATCAGTGATAGAGAAGGTACGTCTAGAACGTCTCCCTATCA
GTGATAGAGAAGTCGACACGTCTCGAGCTCCCTATCAGTGATAGAGAAGGTACCCCCTATATAAGCAGAG
CTCGTTTAGTGAACCGTCAGATCGCCTGGAGACGCCATCCACGCTGTTTTGACCTCCATAGAAGACACCG
GGACCGATCCAGCCTCCGCGGAGGCTGGATCCTCTAGCGTTTAAACTTAAGCTTCCACCATGGACTACAA
AGACCATGACGGTGATACATATGATCATGACATCGATTACAAGGATGACGATGACAAGACAAGTTTGTAC
AAAAAAGTTGGCACCGCCCACCGGGGTGGGGAGAGGGACTTCCAGACTTCAGCTCGGCGGATGGGTACCT
CCCTGCTCTTCCAGCTTTCAGTGCATGAGCGGGAACTGGACCTCGTTTTCCTGGATCATAGCTATGCAAA
ACCGTGGAGTGCCCACCCAGATGCCAGTAGTGCCCGCCCCACCCGCATGCTCTTTGTAACCCCCCGTCGG
CAGCAGGAGAATACTATTGAGTCAGACGTTCCAATAGATGTGGAGACGGTCACGGCAACTCCTGTTCCAC
TTTATGACAATCAGAAGGCAAGAAGTGTGATGAACGAGTGTGAACGGCACGTGATCTTCGCCAGGACAGA
TGCAGATGCTCCTCCTCCGCCAGAAGACTGGGAAGAACATGTCAACAGGACTGGCTGGACAGTGGCTCAG
AATAAGCTATTTAACAAGATCCTCAAAGCCCTGCAGTCTGACCGGCTTGCACGATTGGCCAATGAAGGGG
CTTGCAATGAGCCTGTGCTGCGTCGCGTGGCTGTGGACAAGTGTGCAAGGAGGGTGCGGCAGGCGCTGGC
AAGTGTCAGCTGGGACACCAAGCTGACCCAGTGGCTGCACACCACCCTCGTGGAGACCCTGAGCCTGCCC
ATGCTGGCTGCTTACTTGGATGCCCTGCAGACACTGAAAGGGAAGATCCCAACTTTGATAGATCGGATGC
TTGTGTCGTCCAACACCAAAACTGGGGCTGCAGGAGCGGAGGCCTTGTCCCTTCTCCTCAAGAGGCCCTG
GGACCCTGCTGTTGGTGTGCTTTCACATAACAAACCAAGCAAGCTCCCTGGTTCTCCTTTGATTCTCATC
GTCTCCTCTGGTCCCTCCAGCTCTGTGTTCCCTGCCTCACGCCGCCACCGCTTCTGGCAGTCTCAGCTCT
CCTGCTTAGGCAAGGTCATCCCTGTAGCGACCCATCTACTGAACAATGGCAGTGGGGTAGGAGTTCTGCA
GTGCCTCGAACACATGATTGGGGCCGTGAGAAGCAAAGTGCTAGAGATTCACAGCCATTTCCCACACAAA
CCCATCATCCTGATTGGATGGAATACGGGAGCTTTGGTGGCCTGTCATGTGTCTGTGATGGAGTACGTCA
CTGCTGTTGTCTGCCTTGGGTTTCCTCTGCTTACTGTGGATGGACCCAGGGGGGATGTGGACGATCCCCT
CCTGGACATGAAGACTCCAGTCCTCTTCGTCATTGGTCAGAATTCTCTACAGTGTCACCCTGAAGCCATG
GAGGACTTCCGGGAAAAGATTCGAGCAGAAAATAGCTTGGTGGTGGTTGGGGGAGCTGATGATAATCTCA
GAATAAGCAAAGCAAAGAAGAAATCAGAGGGCCTGACTCAGAGCATGGTGGACAGATGTATTCAGGATGA
GATTGTAGACTTCCTGACTGGAGTGCTCACTCGTGCTGAGGGTCATGTGGGCTCTGAGCCTCGGGATCAG
GATGCTGAGAAGAAGAAGAAACCCCGGGACTTGACCCGAAGAGACCTGGCCTTTGAAATTCCTGAGCGAG
GCAGTCGTCCTGCTTCCCCAGCTGCCAGGCTCCCCACATCCCCCTCAGGCTCAGAGGATCTCTCCAGTGT
GTCCAGCAGCCCCACCTCTAGCCCTAAGACCAAAGTGACCACAGTGACCTCTACCCAGAAATCAAGTCAG
ATTGGGACCTCCCAGCTGCTGAAAAGACATGTGCAGAGGACAGAAGCTGTGCTGACCCACAGACAAGCCC
AAGTTCCCATTTCATCAGAATCAGTGGAGGACATAGAGAAAGAAGAGCTTCGGGTCCAGCTTAAGAGGCA
CCATTCTTCCAGTCCTCTTCCTGGAGCAAAGCCTTCCAAGCGACCAAAGATCAAAGTGTCCCTGATCTCC
CAAGGGGACACAGTTGGAGGACCTTGCACTCTTTCTCAAGGTGGAACACCTGAAGCTGCCGGAGGGAAGC
CCATCACCATGACCCTGGGAGCTTCAGCAGGAGCCAAGGAACTCACTGGACTTCTCACTACAGCCAAGTC
AAGTTCTTCTGAAGGTGGAGGTACAGCCAGCACAACCCCATCTGTGGCTTCCAGCAGTGCCACACCTAAT
GCTATCCACACGCTGCAGAGCCGCTTGGTGGCCACTTCTCCAGGCAGCTCCCTTCCAGGGACCGCTTCAG
CCAGCAGCCTCCTCCAGGGCCTCAGCTTCAGCTTACAGGATATTAGCAGCAAGACCTCTGGCCTCCCAGG
AAGTCCCTCCCCAGGGCCAGCCCCACAGGCCACCAGTGTGAAATTGCCAACCCCCATGCAGAGTCTGGGT
GCCATCACCACAGGCACGAGCACCATTGTCCGTACCATCCCTGTGGCCACCACTCTCTCCTCCTTGGGTG
CCACTCCTGGTGGGAAGCCCACTGCCATCCACCAGCTGCTGACCAATGGGAGCCTCGCTAAGTTGGCAAG
CAGCCTACCTGGCTTGGCTCAGATTTCCAACCAAGCATCAGGCTTAAAGGTCCCCACCACCATTACTCTG
ACGCTGCGTGGCCAGCCAAGCAGAATTACCACGCTAAGCCCTATGGGGTCAGGGGCAACGCCGTCCGAGG
AGCCCAACTCCCAGATGCTACCATCTAGTTCACAGCGCCTGCCTCCAGCACCCTGATACCCAACTTTCTT
GTACAAAGTGGTCTGACTCGAGTCTAGAGGGCCCGTTTAAACCCGCTGATCAGCCTCGACTGTGCCTTCT
AGTTGCCAGCCATCTGTTGTTTGCCCCTCCCCCGTGCCTTCCTTGACCCTGGAAGGTGCCACTCCCACTG
TCCTTTCCTAATAAAATGAGGAAATTGCATCGCATTGTCTGAGTAGGTGTCATTCTATTCTGGGGGGTGG
GGTGGGGCAGGACAGCAAGGGGGAGGATTGGGAAGACAATAGCAGGCATGCTGGGGATGCGGTGGGCTCT
ATGGCTTCTGAGGCGGAAAGAACCAGCTGGGGCTCTAGGGGGTATCCCC
[124 nt withheld, positions 6910-7033]
C
[91 nt withheld, positions 7035-7125]
AGGGTGATGGTTCACGTACCTAGAAGTTCCTATTCCGAAGTTCCTATTCTCTAGAAAGTATAGGAACTTC
CTTGGCCAAAAAGCCTGAACTCACCGCGACGTCTGTCGAGAAGTTTCTGATCGAAAAGTTCGACAGCGTC
TCCGACCTGATGCAGCTCTCGGAGGGCGAAGAATCTCGTGCTTTCAGCTTCGATGTAGGAGGGCGTGGAT
ATGTCCTGCGGGTAAATAGCTGCGCCGATGGTTTCTACAAAGATCGTTATG
